Addgene plasmid #21653: pIS1 DICER1 long-mut-all
Depositing lab: David Bartel. Depositing organization: Whitehead Institute for Biomedical Research. Publication: Widespread shortening of 3'UTRs by alternative cleavage and polyadenylation activates oncogenes in cancer cells. Mayr C, Bartel DP. Cell. 2009 Aug 21. 138(4):673-84. 10.1016/j.cell.2009.06.016 PubMed 19703394.
Backbone
  Vector backbone: pIS1
  Backbone manufacturer: Available from Addgene (#12179)
  Backbone size w/o insert (bp): 4085
  Vector type: Mammalian Expression, Luciferase
Growth in bacteria
  Bacterial resistance: Ampicillin, 100 μg/mL
  Growth temperature: 37°C
  Growth strain: DH5alpha
  Copy number: High Copy
Gene/Insert
  Gene/Insert name: Dicer 1 (alt name: CM12)
  Species: H. sapiens (human)
  Insert size (bp): 4200
  Mutation: Mutated let-7 and miR103/107 microRNA binding sites
  Entrez Gene: DICER1 (a.k.a. DCR1, Dicer, Dicer1e, GLOW, HERNA, K12H4.8-LIKE, MNG1, RMSE2, aviD)
  Tag / fusion protein: Luciferase (N terminal on backbone)
  Cloning method: Restriction Enzyme; 5′ cloning site Xba I (not destroyed); 3′ cloning site Not I (not destroyed)
  Sequencing primers: 5′ n/a; 3′ EBV Reverse
Terms and licenses: Academic/Nonprofit Terms; Industry Terms: Not Available to Industry
Depositor comments: Long means that all functional alternative polyadenylation signals have been deleted. Mut means that all microRNA binding sites for an indicated microRNA have been mutated.
How to cite: pIS1 DICER1 long-mut-all was a gift from David Bartel (Addgene plasmid # 21653 ; http://n2t.net/addgene:21653 ; RRID:Addgene_21653)
