[The description below was written by a language model from this plasmid's Addgene catalogue record and pLannotate feature annotations shown in this document.]
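Description:
pIS1 DICER1 long-mut-all is a mammalian Renilla luciferase reporter plasmid built on the pIS1 backbone and designed to test how the 3′ untranslated region of human DICER1 influences expression. In bacteria it is maintained through a high-copy ColE1/pUC-type origin and selected with ampicillin via the β-lactamase gene and its own promoter. The full depositor sequence is 8,354 nt, consistent with a roughly 4.1 kb backbone carrying a roughly 4.2 kb insert.

The reporter unit is driven by the herpes simplex virus thymidine kinase promoter, followed by a chimeric β-globin/immunoglobulin intron that aids transcript processing, and a T7 promoter that would allow in vitro transcription. Next comes the Renilla luciferase coding sequence. The DICER1 fragment was cloned between XbaI and NotI sites downstream of the luciferase open reading frame. The catalogue lists luciferase as an N-terminal "tag", but the design and the associated study on 3′UTR shortening indicate that the insert acts as a 3′UTR rather than as a protein fusion. An SV40 polyadenylation signal lies beyond the insert, annotated on the reverse strand. The short CEN4 and large T antigen fragments in the feature table are probably incidental sequence matches rather than functional parts.

According to the depositor, "long" means that all functional alternative polyadenylation signals have been deleted, so only the full-length UTR isoform is produced. "Mut-all" indicates that the let-7 and miR-103/107 binding sites have been mutated. The construct therefore reports the output of the long DICER1 UTR once this microRNA repression is removed, presumably by comparison with wild-type or shorter UTR versions in luciferase assays.
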