Features (pLannotate 1.2.2; 10 found; start..end, strand, type, name):
      8..759     +  promoter       HSV TK promoter: herpes simplex virus thymidine kinase promoter
    829..961     +  intron         chimeric intron: chimera between introns from human β-globin and immunoglobulin heavy chain genes
   1006..1024    +  promoter       T7 promoter: promoter for bacteriophage T7 RNA polymerase
   1034..1969    +  CDS            Rluc: luciferase from the anthozoan coelenterate Renilla reniformis (sea pansy)
   4455..4471    +  misc_feature   CEN4 (fragment): S. cerevisiae CEN4 centromere
   6309..6430    -  polyA_signal   SV40 poly(A) signal: SV40 polyadenylation signal
   6453..6521    -  CDS            large T antigen (fragment): large T antigen from SV40 (simian virus 40)
   6563..6667    +  promoter       AmpR promoter: bla
   6668..7528    +  CDS            AmpR: β-lactamase; bla; confers resistance to ampicillin, carbenicillin, and related antibiotics
   7699..8287    +  rep_origin     ori: high-copy-number ColE1/pMB1/pBR322/pUC origin of replication
>Addgene plasmid #21653 | pIS1 DICER1 long-mut-all | depositor full sequence | sequence record 9946 | Author sequence
AGATCTAAATGAGTCTTCGGACCTCGCGGGGGCCGCTTAAGCGGTGGTTAGGGTTTGTCTGACGCGGGGG
GAGGGGGAAGGAACGAAACACTCTCATTCGGAGGCGGCTCGGGGTTTGGTCTTGGTGGCCACGGGCACGC
AGAAGAGCGCCGCGATCCTCTTAAGCACCCCCCCGCCCTCCGTGGAGGCGGGGGTTTGGTCGGCGGGTGG
TAACTGGCGGGCCGCTGACTCGGGCGGGTCGCGCGCCCCAGAGTGTGACCTTTTCGGTCTGCTCGCAGAC
CCCCGGGCGGCGCCGCCGCGGCGGCGACGGGCTCGCTGGGTCCTAGGCTCCATGGGGACCGTATACGTGG
ACAGGCTCTGGAGCATCCGCACGACTGCGGTGATATTACCGGAGACCTTCTGCGGGACGAGCCGGGTCAC
GCGGCTGACGCGGAGCGTCCGTTGGGCGACAAACACCAGGACGGGGCACAGGTACACTATCTTGTCACCC
GGAGGCGCGAGGGACTGCAGGAGCTTCAGGGAGTGGCGCAGCTGCTTCATCCCCGTGGCCCGTTGCTCGC
GTTTGCTGGCGGTGTCCCCGGAAGAAATATATTTGCATGTCTTTAGTTCTATGATGACACAAACCCCGCC
CAGCGTCTTGTCATTGGCGAATTCGAACACGCAGATGCAGTCGGGGCGGCGCGGTCCCAGGTCCACTTCG
CATATTAAGGTGACGCGTGTGGCCTCGAACACCGAGCGACCCTGCAGCGACCCGCTTAAAAGCTTGATTC
TTCTGACACAACAGTCTCGAACTTAAGCTGCAGAAGTTGGTCGTGAGGCACTGGGCAGGTAAGTATCAAG
GTTACAAGACAGGTTTAAGGAGACCAATAGAAACTGGGCTTGTCGAGACAGAGAAGACTCTTGCGTTTCT
GATAGGCACCTATTGGTCTTACTGACATCCACTTTGCCTTTCTCTCCACAGGTGTCCACTCCCAGTTCAA
TTACAGCTCTTAAGGCTAGAGTACTTAATACGACTCACTATAGGCTAGCCACCATGACTTCGAAAGTTTA
TGATCCAGAACAAAGGAAACGGATGATAACTGGTCCGCAGTGGTGGGCCAGATGTAAACAAATGAATGTT
CTTGATTCATTTATTAATTATTATGATTCAGAAAAACATGCAGAAAATGCTGTTATTTTTTTACATGGTA
ACGCGGCCTCTTCTTATTTATGGCGACATGTTGTGCCACATATTGAGCCAGTAGCGCGGTGTATTATACC
AGACCTTATTGGTATGGGCAAATCAGGCAAATCTGGTAATGGTTCTTATAGGTTACTTGATCATTACAAA
TATCTTACTGCATGGTTTGAACTTCTTAATTTACCAAAGAAGATCATTTTTGTCGGCCATGATTGGGGTG
CTTGTTTGGCATTTCATTATAGCTATGAGCATCAAGATAAGATCAAAGCAATAGTTCACGCTGAAAGTGT
AGTAGATGTGATTGAATCATGGGATGAATGGCCTGATATTGAAGAAGATATTGCGTTGATCAAATCTGAA
GAAGGAGAAAAAATGGTTTTGGAGAATAACTTCTTCGTGGAAACCATGTTGCCATCAAAAATCATGAGAA
AGTTAGAACCAGAAGAATTTGCAGCATATCTTGAACCATTCAAAGAGAAAGGTGAAGTTCGTCGTCCAAC
ATTATCATGGCCTCGTGAAATCCCGTTAGTAAAAGGTGGTAAACCTGACGTTGTACAAATTGTTAGGAAT
TATAATGCTTATCTACGTGCAAGTGATGATTTACCAAAAATGTTTATTGAATCGGACCCAGGATTCTTTT
CCAATGCTATTGTTGAAGGTGCCAAGAAGTTTCCTAATACTGAATTTGTCAAAGTAAAAGGTCTTCATTT
TTCGCAAGAAGATGCACCTGATGAAATGGGAAAATATATCAAATCGTTCGTTGAGCGAGTTCTCAAAAAT
GAACAATAATTCTAGGAGCTCTATACCGGTCTCGATATCACTACTAGTGTTCTAGAAACCGCTTTTTAAA
ATTCAAAACACGCAACAAAACAAAAAAAATTAAGGGGAAAATTATTTAAATCGGAAAGGAAGACTTAAAG
TTGTTAGTGAGTGGAATGAATTGAAGGCAGAATTTAAAGTTTGGTTGATAACAGGATAGATAACAGACTC
AAACATTTAACATATGTCTCAAATTTTGGAACTAATTGTAGTTTTAGTTTTTTGCGCAAACACAATCTTA
TCTTCTTTCCTCACTTCTGCTTTGTTTAAATCACAAGAGTGCTTTAATGATGACATTTAGCAAGTGCTCA
AAATAATTGACAGGTTTTGTTTTTTTTTTTTTGAGTTTATGTCAGCTTTGCTTAGTGTTAGAAGGCCATG
GAGCTTAAACCTCCAGCAGTCCCTAGGATGATGTAGATTCTTCTCCATCTCTCCGTGTGTGCAGTAGTGC
CAGTCCTGCAGTAGTTGATAAGCTGAATAGAAAGATAAGGTTTTCGAGAGGAGAAGTGCGCCAATGTTGT
CTTTTCTTTCCACGTTATACTGTGTAAGGTGATGTTCCCGGTCGCTGTTGCACCTGATAGTAAGGGACAG
ATTTTTAATGAACATTGGCTGGCATGTTGGTGAATCACATTTTAGTTTTCTGATGCCACATAGTCTTGCA
TAAAAAAGGGTTCTTGCCTTAAAAGTGAAACCTTCATGGATAGTCTTTAATCTCTGATCTTTTTGGAACA
AACTGTTTTACATTCCTTTCATTTTATTATGCATTAGACGTTGAGACAGCGTGATACTTACAACTCACTA
GTATAGTTGTAACTTATTACAGGATCATACTAAAATTTCTGTCATATGTATACTGAAGACATTTTAAAAA
CCAGAATATGTAGTCTACGGATATTTTTTATCATAAAAATGATCTTTGGCTAAACACCCCATTTTACTAA
AGTCCTCCTGCCAGGTAGTTCCCACTGATGGAAATGTTTATGGCAAATAATTTTGCCTTCTAGGCTGTTG
CTCTAACAAAATAAACCTTAGACATATCACACCTAAAATATGCGACAGATTTTATAATTGATTGGTTACT
TATTTAAGAAGCAAAACACAGCACCTTTACCCTTAGTCTCCTCACATAAATTTCTTACTATACTTTTCAT
AATGTTGCATGCATATTTCACCTACCAAAGCTGTGCTGTTAATGCCGTGAAAGTTTAACGTTTGCGATAA
ACTGCCGTAATTTTGATACATCTGTGATTTAGGTCATTAATTTAGATAAACTAGCTCATTATTTCCATCT
TTGGAAAAGGAAAAAAAAAAAAACTTCTTTAGGCATTTGCCTAAGTTTCTTTAATTAGACTTGTAGGCAC
TCTTCACTTAAATAACGCAGTTCTTCTTTTCTTTTGCATGCATTTTTCCCCTGTTTGGTGCTATGTTTAT
GTATTATGCTTGAAATTTTAATTTTTTTTTTTTTGCACTGTAACTATAATACCTCTTAATTTACCTTTTT
AAAAGCTGTGGGTCAGTCTTGCACTCCCATCAACATACCAGTAGAGGTTTGCGACAATTTGCCCCGTTAA
TTATGCTTGAAGTTTAAGAAAGCTGAGCAGAGGTGTCTCATATTTCCCAGCACATGATTCTGAACTTGAT
GCTTCGTGGAATGCGACATTTATATGTAAGTGACATTTGAATACTGTCCTTCCTGCTTTATCTGCATCAT
CCACCCACAGAGAAATGCCTCTGTGCGAGTGCACCGACAGAAAACTGTCAGCTCTGCTTTCTAAGGAACC
CTGAGTGAGGGGGGTATTAAGCTTCTCCAGTGTTTTTTGTTGTCTCCAATCTTAAACTTAAATTGAGATC
TAAATTATTAAACGAGTTTTTGAGCAAATTAGGTGACTTGTTTTAAAAATATTTAATTCCGATTTGGAAC
CTTAGATGTCTATTTGATTTTTTAAAAAACCTTAATGTAAGATATGACCAGTTAAAACAAAGCAATTCTT
GAATTATATAACTGTAAAAGTGTGCAGTTAACAAGGCTGGATGTGAATTTTATTCTGAGGGTGATTTGTG
ATCAAGTTTAATCACAAATCTCTTAATATTTATAAACTACCTGATGCCAGGAGCTTAGGGCTTTGCATTG
TGTCTAATACATTGATCCCAGTGTTACGGGATTCTCTTGATTCCTGGCACCAAAATCAGATTGTTTTCAC
AGTTATGATTCCCAGTGGGAGAAAAATGCCTCAATATATTTGTAACCTTAAGAAGAGTATTTTTTTGTTA
ATACTAAGATGTTCAAACTTAGACATGATTAGGTCATACATTCTCAGGGGTTCAAATTTCCTTCTACCAT
TCAAATGTTTTATCAACAGCAAACTTCAGCCGTTTCACTTTTTGTTGGAGAAAAATAGTAGATTTTAATT
TGACTCACAGTTTGAAGCATTCTGTGATCCCCTGGTTACTGAGTTAAAAAATAAAAAAGTACGAGTTAGA
CATATGAAATGGTTATGAACGCTTTTGTGCTGCTGATTTTTAATGCTGTAAAGTTTTCCTGTGTTTAGCT
TGTTGAAATGTTTTGCATCTGTCAATTAAGGAAAAAAAAAATCACTCTATGTTGCCCCACTTTAGAGCCC
TGTGTGCCACCCTGTGTTCCTGTGATTGCAATGTGAGACCGAATGTAATATGGAAAACCTACCAGTGGGG
TGTGGTTGTGCCCTGAGCACGTGTGTAAAGGACTGGGGAGGCGTGTCTTGAAAAAGCAACTGCAGAAATT
CCTTATGATGATTGTGTGCAAGTTAGTTAACATGAACCTTCATTTGTAAATTTTTTAAAATTTCTTTTAT
AATATGCTTTCCGCAGTCCTAACTATGCGACGTTTTATAATAGCTTTTTCCCTTCTGTTCTGTTCATGTA
GCACAGATAAGCATTGCACTTGGTACCATGCTTTAACGCATTTCAAGAAAATATGCTTAACAGAGAGGAA
AAAAATGTGGTTTGGCCTTGCTGCTGTTTTGATTTATGGAATTTGAAAAAGATAATTATAATGCCTGCAA
TGTGTCATATACTCGCACAACTTAAATAGGTCATTTTTGTCTGTGGCATTTTTACTGTTTGTGAAAGTAT
GAAACAGATTTGTTAACTGAACTCTTAATTATGTTTTTAAAATGTTTGTTATATTTCTTTTCTTTTTTCT
TTTATATTACGTGAAGTGATGAAATTTAGAATGACCTCTAACACTCCTGTAATTGTCTTTTAAAATACTG
ATATTTTTATTTGTTAATAATACTTTGCCCTCAGAAAGATTCTGATACCCTGCCTTGACAACATGAAACT
TGAGGCTGCTTTGGTTCATGAATCCAGGTGTTCCCCCGGCAGTCGGCTTCTTCAGTCGCTCCCTGGAGGC
AGGTGGGCACTGCAGAGGATCACTGGAATCCAGATCGAGCGCAGTTCATGCACAAGGCCCCGTTGATTTA
AAATATTGGATCTTGCTCCGTTAGGGTGCCTAATCCCTTTACACAAGATTGAAGCCACCAAACTGAGACC
TTGATACCTTTTTTTAACTGCATCTGAAATTATGTTAAGAGTCTTTAACCCATTTGCATTATCTGCAGAA
GAGAAACTCATGTCATGTTTATTACCTATATGGTTGTTTTAATTACATTTGAATAATTATATTTTTCCAA
CCACTGATTACTTTTCAGGAATTTAATTATTTCCAGATAAATTTCTTTATTTTATATTGTACATGAAAAG
TTTTAAAGATATGTTTAAGACCAAGACTATTAAAATGATTTTTAAAGTTGTTGGAGACGCCAATAGCAAT
ATCTAGGAAATTTGCATTGAGACCATTGTATTTTCCACTAGCAGTGAAAATGATTTTTCACAACTAACTT
GTAAATATATTTTAATCATTACTTCTTTTTTTCTAGTCCATTTTTATTTGGACATCAACCACAGACAATT
TAAATTTTATAGATGCACTAAGAATTCACTGCAGCAGCAGGTTACATAGCAAAAATGCAAAGGTGAACAG
GAAGTAAATTTCTGGCTTTTCTGCTGTAAATAGTGAAGGAAAATTACTAAAATCAAGTAAAACTAATGCA
TATTATTTGATTGACAATAAAATATTTACCATCACATGCGACAGCTGTTTTTTAAGGAACATGATGTCAT
TCATTCATACAGTAATCATGCGACAGAAATTTGCAGTCTGCACCTTATGGATCACAATTACCTTTAGTTG
TTTTTTTTGTAATAATTGTAGCCAAGTAAATCTCCAATAAAGTTATCGTCTGTTCGCGGCCGCTTCGAGC
AGACATGATAAGATACATTGATGAGTTTGGACAAACCACAACTAGAATGCAGTGAAAAAAATGCTTTATT
TGTGAAATTTGTGATGCTATTGCTTTATTTGTAACCATTATAAGCTGCAATAAACAAGTTAACAACAACA
ATTGCATTCATTTTATGTTTCAGGTTCAGGGGGAGGTGTGGGAGGTTTTTTAAAGCAAGTAAAACCTCTA
CAAATGTGGTAAAATCGATAAGGATCCAGGTGGCACTTTTCGGGGAAATGTGCGCGGAACCCCTATTTGT
TTATTTTTCTAAATACATTCAAATATGTATCCGCTCATGAGACAATAACCCTGATAAATGCTTCAATAAT
ATTGAAAAAGGAAGAGTATGAGTATTCAACATTTCCGTGTCGCCCTTATTCCCTTTTTTGCGGCATTTTG
CCTTCCTGTTTTTGCTCACCCAGAAACGCTGGTGAAAGTAAAAGATGCTGAAGATCAGTTGGGTGCACGA
GTGGGTTACATCGAACTGGATCTCAACAGCGGTAAGATCCTTGAGAGTTTTCGCCCCGAAGAACGTTTTC
CAATGATGAGCACTTTTAAAGTTCTGCTATGTGGCGCGGTATTATCCCGTATTGACGCCGGGCAAGAGCA
ACTCGGTCGCCGCATACACTATTCTCAGAATGACTTGGTTGAGTACTCACCAGTCACAGAAAAGCATCTT
ACGGATGGCATGACAGTAAGAGAATTATGCAGTGCTGCCATAACCATGAGTGATAACACTGCGGCCAACT
TACTTCTGACAACGATCGGAGGACCGAAGGAGCTAACCGCTTTTTTGCACAACATGGGGGATCATGTAAC
TCGCCTTGATCGTTGGGAACCGGAGCTGAATGAAGCCATACCAAACGACGAGCGTGACACCACGATGCCT
GTAGCAATGGCAACAACGTTGCGCAAACTATTAACTGGCGAACTACTTACTCTAGCTTCCCGGCAACAAT
TAATAGACTGGATGGAGGCGGATAAAGTTGCAGGACCACTTCTGCGCTCGGCCCTTCCGGCTGGCTGGTT
TATTGCTGATAAATCTGGAGCCGGTGAGCGTGGGTCTCGCGGTATCATTGCAGCACTGGGGCCAGATGGT
AAGCCCTCCCGTATCGTAGTTATCTACACGACGGGGAGTCAGGCAACTATGGATGAACGAAATAGACAGA
TCGCTGAGATAGGTGCCTCACTGATTAAGCATTGGTAACTGTCAGACCAAGTTTACTCATATATACTTTA
GATTGATTTAAAACTTCATTTTTAATTTAAAAGGATCTAGGTGAAGATCCTTTTTGATAATCTCATGACC
AAAATCCCTTAACGTGAGTTTTCGTTCCACTGAGCGTCAGACCCCGTAGAAAAGATCAAAGGATCTTCTT
GAGATCCTTTTTTTCTGCGCGTAATCTGCTGCTTGCAAACAAAAAAACCACCGCTACCAGCGGTGGTTTG
TTTGCCGGATCAAGAGCTACCAACTCTTTTTCCGAAGGTAACTGGCTTCAGCAGAGCGCAGATACCAAAT
ACTGTTCTTCTAGTGTAGCCGTAGTTAGGCCACCACTTCAAGAACTCTGTAGCACCGCCTACATACCTCG
CTCTGCTAATCCTGTTACCAGTGGCTGCTGCCAGTGGCGATAAGTCGTGTCTTACCGGGTTGGACTCAAG
ACGATAGTTACCGGATAAGGCGCAGCGGTCGGGCTGAACGGGGGGTTCGTGCACACAGCCCAGCTTGGAG
CGAACGACCTACACCGAACTGAGATACCTACAGCGTGAGCTATGAGAAAGCGCCACGCTTCCCGAAGGGA
GAAAGGCGGACAGGTATCCGGTAAGCGGCAGGGTCGGAACAGGAGAGCGCACGAGGGAGCTTCCAGGGGG
AAACGCCTGGTATCTTTATAGTCCTGTCGGGTTTCGCCACCTCTGACTTGAGCGTCGATTTTTGTGATGC
TCGTCAGGGGGGCGGAGCCTATGGAAAAACGCCAGCAACGCGGCCTTTTTACGGTTCCTGGCCTTTTGCT
GGCCTTTTGCTCACATGGCTCGAC
