>Addgene plasmid #21653 | pIS1 DICER1 long-mut-all | addgene partial sequence | sequence record 27416 | 21653 with Rluc-F
GTAGGTGCAAGAGTTTCCTAATACTGAATTTGTCAAAGTAAAAGGTCTTCATTTTTCGCAAGAAGATGCA
CCTGATGAAATGGGAAAATATATCAAATCGTTCGTTGAGCGAGTTCTCAAAAATGAACAATAATTCTAGG
AGCTCTATACCGGTCTCGATATCACTACTAGTGTTCTAGAAACCGCTTTTTAAAATTCAAAACACGCAAC
AAAACAAAAAAAATTAAGGGGAAAATTATTTAAATCGGAAAGGAAGACTTAAAGTTGTTAGTGAGTGGAA
TGAATTGAAGGCAGAATTTAAAGTTTGGTTGATAACAGGATAGATAACAGACTCAAACATTTAACATATG
TCTCAAATTTTGGAACTAATTGTAGTTTTAGTTTTTTGCGCAAACACAATCTTATCTTCTTTCCTCACTT
CTGCTTTGTTTAAATCACAAGAGTGCTTTAATGATGACATTTAGCAAGTGCTCAAAATAATTGACAGGTT
TTGTTTTTTTTTTTTTGAGTTTATGTCAGCTTTGCTTAGTGTTAGAAGGCCATGGAGCTTAAACCTCCAG
CAGTCCCTAGGATGATGTAGATTCTTCTCCATCTCTCCGTGTGTGCAGTAGTGCCAGTCCTGCAGTAGTT
GATA
